>Addgene plasmid #90817 | ODF2 F8.3 gRNA | addgene full sequence | sequence record 183291 | Addgene NGS Result
AGTCAGTGAGCGAGGAAGCGGAAGAGCGCCCAATACGCAAACCGCCTCTCCCCGCGCGTTGGCCGATTCA
TTAATGCAGCTGGCACGACAGGTTTCCCGACTGGAAAGCGGGCAGTGAGCGCAACGCAATTAATGTGAGT
TAGCTCACTCATTAGGCACCCCAGGCTTTACACTTTATGCTTCCGGCTCGTATGTTGTGTGGAATTGTGA
GCGGATAACAATTTCACACAGGAAACAGCTATGACCATGATTACGCCAAGCGCGCAATTAACCCTCACTA
AAGGGAACAAAAGCTGGAGCTGCAAGCTTAATGTAGTCTTATGCAATACTCTTGTAGTCTTGCAACATGG
TAACGATGAGTTAGCAACATGCCTTACAAGGAGAGAAAAAGCACCGTGCATGCCGATTGGTGGAAGTAAG
GTGGTACGATCGTGCCTTATTAGGAAGGCAACAGACGGGTCTGACATGGATTGGACGAACCACTGAATTG
CCGCATTGCAGAGATATTGTATTTAAGTGCCTAGCTCGATACATAAACGGGTCTCTCTGGTTAGACCAGA
TCTGAGCCTGGGAGCTCTCTGGCTAACTAGGGAACCCACTGCTTAAGCCTCAATAAAGCTTGCCTTGAGT
GCTTCAAGTAGTGTGTGCCCGTCTGTTGTGTGACTCTGGTAACTAGAGATCCCTCAGACCCTTTTAGTCA
GTGTGGAAAATCTCTAGCAGTGGCGCCCGAACAGGGACTTGAAAGCGAAAGGGAAACCAGAGGAGCTCTC
TCGACGCAGGACTCGGCTTGCTGAAGCGCGCACGGCAAGAGGCGAGGGGCGGCGACTGGTGAGTACGCCA
AAAATTTTGACTAGCGGAGGCTAGAAGGAGAGAGATGGGTGCGAGAGCGTCAGTATTAAGCGGGGGAGAA
TTAGATCGCGATGGGAAAAAATTCGGTTAAGGCCAGGGGGAAAGAAAAAATATAAATTAAAACATATAGT
ATGGGCAAGCAGGGAGCTAGAACGATTCGCAGTTAATCCTGGCCTGTTAGAAACATCAGAAGGCTGTAGA
CAAATACTGGGACAGCTACAACCATCCCTTCAGACAGGATCAGAAGAACTTAGATCATTATATAATACAG
TAGCAACCCTCTATTGTGTGCATCAAAGGATAGAGATAAAAGACACCAAGGAAGCTTTAGACAAGATAGA
GGAAGAGCAAAACAAAAGTAAGACCACCGCACAGCAAGCGGCCGCTGATCTTCAGACCTGGAGGAGGAGA
TATGAGGGACAATTGGAGAAGTGAATTATATAAATATAAAGTAGTAAAAATTGAACCATTAGGAGTAGCA
CCCACCAAGGCAAAGAGAAGAGTGGTGCAGAGAGAAAAAAGAGCAGTGGGAATAGGAGCTTTGTTCCTTG
GGTTCTTGGGAGCAGCAGGAAGCACTATGGGCGCAGCGTCAATGACGCTGACGGTACAGGCCAGACAATT
ATTGTCTGGTATAGTGCAGCAGCAGAACAATTTGCTGAGGGCTATTGAGGCGCAACAGCATCTGTTGCAA
CTCACAGTCTGGGGCATCAAGCAGCTCCAGGCAAGAATCCTGGCTGTGGAAAGATACCTAAAGGATCAAC
AGCTCCTGGGGATTTGGGGTTGCTCTGGAAAACTCATTTGCACCACTGCTGTGCCTTGGAATGCTAGTTG
GAGTAATAAATCTCTGGAACAGATTTGGAATCACACGACCTGGATGGAGTGGGACAGAGAAATTAACAAT
TACACAAGCTTAATACACTCCTTAATTGAAGAATCGCAAAACCAGCAAGAAAAGAATGAACAAGAATTAT
TGGAATTAGATAAATGGGCAAGTTTGTGGAATTGGTTTAACATAACAAATTGGCTGTGGTATATAAAATT
ATTCATAATGATAGTAGGAGGCTTGGTAGGTTTAAGAATAGTTTTTGCTGTACTTTCTATAGTGAATAGA
GTTAGGCAGGGATATTCACCATTATCGTTTCAGACCCACCTCCCAACCCCGAGGGGACCCAGAGAGGGCC
TATTTCCCATGATTCCTTCATATTTGCATATACGATACAAGGCTGTTAGAGAGATAATTAGAATTAATTT
GACTGTAAACACAAAGATATTAGTACAAAATACGTGACGTAGAAAGTAATAATTTCTTGGGTAGTTTGCA
GTTTTAAAATTATGTTTTAAAATGGACTATCATATGCTTACCGTAACTTGAAAGTATTTCGATTTCTTGG
CTTTATATATCTTGTGGAAAGGACGAAACACCGCTCATCCACGTGAACATGTAGTTTAAGAGCTATGCTG
GAAACAGCATAGCAAGTTTAAATAAGGCTAGTCCGTTATCAACTTGAAAAAGTGGCACCGAGTCGGTGCT
TTTTTTGAATTCTAGATCTTGAGACAAATGGCAGTATTCATCCACAATTTTAAAAGAAAAGGGGGGATTG
GGGGGTACAGTGCAGGGGAAAGAATAGTAGACATAATAGCAACAGACATACAAACTAAAGAATTACAAAA
ACAAATTACAAAAATTCAAAATTTTCGGGTTTATTACAGGGACAGCAGAGATCCACTTTGGCGCCGGCTC
GAGTGGCTCCGGTGCCCGTCAGTGGGCAGAGCGCACATCGCCCACAGTCCCCGAGAAGTTGGGGGGAGGG
GTCGGCAATTGAACCGGTGCCTAGAGAAGGTGGCGCGGGGTAAACTGGGAAAGTGATGTCGTGTACTGGC
TCCGCCTTTTTCCCGAGGGTGGGGGAGAACCGTATATAAGTGCAGTAGTCGCCGTGAACGTTCTTTTTCG
CAACGGGTTTGCCGCCAGAACACAGGTGTCGTGACGCGGGATCCGCCACCATGACCGAGTACAAGCCCAC
GGTGCGCCTCGCCACCCGCGACGACGTCCCCAGGGCCGTACGCACCCTCGCCGCCGCGTTCGCCGACTAC
CCCGCCACGCGCCACACCGTCGATCCGGACCGCCACATCGAGCGGGTCACCGAGCTGCAAGAACTCTTCC
TCACGCGCGTCGGGCTCGACATCGGCAAGGTGTGGGTCGCGGACGACGGCGCCGCGGTGGCGGTCTGGAC
CACGCCGGAGAGCGTCGAAGCGGGGGCGGTGTTCGCCGAGATCGGCCCGCGCATGGCCGAGTTGAGCGGT
TCCCGGCTGGCCGCGCAGCAACAGATGGAAGGCCTCCTGGCGCCGCACCGGCCCAAGGAGCCCGCGTGGT
TCCTGGCCACCGTCGGAGTCTCGCCCGACCACCAGGGCAAGGGTCTGGGCAGCGCCGTCGTGCTCCCCGG
AGTGGAGGCGGCCGAGCGCGCCGGGGTGCCCGCCTTCCTGGAGACCTCCGCGCCCCGCAACCTCCCCTTC
TACGAGCGGCTCGGCTTCACCGTCACCGCCGACGTCGAGGTGCCCGAAGGACCGCGCACCTGGTGCATGA
CCCGCAAGCCCGGTGCCTGAACGCGTTAAGTCGACAATCAACCTCTGGATTACAAAATTTGTGAAAGATT
GACTGGTATTCTTAACTATGTTGCTCCTTTTACGCTATGTGGATACGCTGCTTTAATGCCTTTGTATCAT
GCTATTGCTTCCCGTATGGCTTTCATTTTCTCCTCCTTGTATAAATCCTGGTTGCTGTCTCTTTATGAGG
AGTTGTGGCCCGTTGTCAGGCAACGTGGCGTGGTGTGCACTGTGTTTGCTGACGCAACCCCCACTGGTTG
GGGCATTGCCACCACCTGTCAGCTCCTTTCCGGGACTTTCGCTTTCCCCCTCCCTATTGCCACGGCGGAA
CTCATCGCCGCCTGCCTTGCCCGCTGCTGGACAGGGGCTCGGCTGTTGGGCACTGACAATTCCGTGGTGT
TGTCGGGGAAATCATCGTCCTTTCCTTGGCTGCTCGCCTGTGTTGCCACCTGGATTCTGCGCGGGACGTC
CTTCTGCTACGTCCCTTCGGCCCTCAATCCAGCGGACCTTCCTTCCCGCGGCCTGCTGCCGGCTCTGCGG
CCTCTTCCGCGTCTTCGCCTTCGCCCTCAGACGAGTCGGATCTCCCTTTGGGCCGCCTCCCCGCGTCGAC
TTTAAGACCAATGACTTACAAGGCAGCTGTAGATCTTAGCCACTTTTTAAAAGAAAAGGGGGGACTGGAA
GGGCTAATTCACTCCCAACGAAGACAAGATCTGCTTTTTGCTTGTACTGGGTCTCTCTGGTTAGACCAGA
TCTGAGCCTGGGAGCTCTCTGGCTAACTAGGGAACCCACTGCTTAAGCCTCAATAAAGCTTGCCTTGAGT
GCTTCAAGTAGTGTGTGCCCGTCTGTTGTGTGACTCTGGTAACTAGAGATCCCTCAGACCCTTTTAGTCA
GTGTGGAAAATCTCTAGCAGTACGTATAGTAGTTCATGTCATCTTATTATTCAGTATTTATAACTTGCAA
AGAAATGAATATCAGAGAGTGAGAGGAACTTGTTTATTGCAGCTTATAATGGTTACAAATAAAGCAATAG
CATCACAAATTTCACAAATAAAGCATTTTTTTCACTGCATTCTAGTTGTGGTTTGTCCAAACTCATCAAT
GTATCTTATCATGTCTGGCTCTAGCTATCCCGCCCCTAACTCCGCCCATCCCGCCCCTAACTCCGCCCAG
TTCCGCCCATTCTCCGCCCCATGGCTGACTAATTTTTTTTATTTATGCAGAGGCCGAGGCCGCCTCGGCC
TCTGAGCTATTCCAGAAGTAGTGAGGAGGCTTTTTTGGAGGCCTAGGGACGTACCCAATTCGCCCTATAG
TGAGTCGTATTACGCGCGCTCACTGGCCGTCGTTTTACAACGTCGTGACTGGGAAAACCCTGGCGTTACC
CAACTTAATCGCCTTGCAGCACATCCCCCTTTCGCCAGCTGGCGTAATAGCGAAGAGGCCCGCACCGATC
GCCCTTCCCAACAGTTGCGCAGCCTGAATGGCGAATGGG
[124 nt withheld, positions 4940-5063]
C
[91 nt withheld, positions 5065-5155]
A
[49 nt withheld, positions 5157-5205]
CCTTTGACGTTGGAGTCCACGTTCTTT
[37 nt withheld, positions 5233-5269]
ACCCTATCTCGGTCTATTCTTTTGATTTATAAGGGATTTTGCCGATTTCGGCCTATTGGTTAAAAAATGA
GCTGATTTAACAAAAATTTAACGCGAATTTTAACAAAATATTAACGCTTACAATTTAGGTGGCACTTTTC
GGGGAAATGTGCGCGGAACCCCTATTTGTTTATTTTTCTAAATACATTCAAATATGTATCCGCTCATGAG
ACAATAACCCTGATAAATGCTTCAATAATATTGAAAAAGGAAGAGTATGAGTATTCAACATTTCCGTGTC
GCCCTTATTCCCTTTTTTGCGGCATTTTGCCTTCCTGTTTTTGCTCACCCAGAAACGCTGGTGAAAGTAA
AAGATGCTGAAGATCAGTTGGGTGCACGAGTGGGTTACATCGAACTGGATCTCAACAGCGGTAAGATCCT
TGAGAGTTTTCGCCCCGAAGAACGTTTTCCAATGATGAGCACTTTTAAAGTTCTGCTATGTGGCGCGGTA
TTATCCCGTATTGACGCCGGGCAAGAGCAACTCGGTCGCCGCATACACTATTCTCAGAATGACTTGGTTG
AGTACTCACCAGTCACAGAAAAGCATCTTACGGATGGCATGACAGTAAGAGAATTATGCAGTGCTGCCAT
AACCATGAGTGATAACACTGCGGCCAACTTACTTCTGACAACGATCGGAGGACCGAAGGAGCTAACCGCT
TTTTTGCACAACATGGGGGATCATGTAACTCGCCTTGATCGTTGGGAACCGGAGCTGAATGAAGCCATAC
CAAACGACGAGCGTGACACCACGATGCCTGTAGCAATGGCAACAACGTTGCGCAAACTATTAACTGGCGA
ACTACTTACTCTAGCTTCCCGGCAACAATTAATAGACTGGATGGAGGCGGATAAAGTTGCAGGACCACTT
CTGCGCTCGGCCCTTCCGGCTGGCTGGTTTATTGCTGATAAATCTGGAGCCGGTGAGCGTGGGTCTCGCG
GTATCATTGCAGCACTGGGGCCAGATGGTAAGCCCTCCCGTATCGTAGTTATCTACACGACGGGGAGTCA
GGCAACTATGGATGAACGAAATAGACAGATCGCTGAGATAGGTGCCTCACTGATTAAGCATTGGTAACTG
TCAGACCAAGTTTACTCATATATACTTTAGATTGATTTAAAACTTCATTTTTAATTTAAAAGGATCTAGG
TGAAGATCCTTTTTGATAATCTCATGACCAAAATCCCTTAACGTGAGTTTTCGTTCCACTGAGCGTCAGA
CCCCGTAGAAAAGATCAAAGGATCTTCTTGAGATCCTTTTTTTCTGCGCGTAATCTGCTGCTTGCAAACA
AAAAAACCACCGCTACCAGCGGTGGTTTGTTTGCCGGATCAAGAGCTACCAACTCTTTTTCCGAAGGTAA
CTGGCTTCAGCAGAGCGCAGATACCAAATACTGTTCTTCTAGTGTAGCCGTAGTTAGGCCACCACTTCAA
GAACTCTGTAGCACCGCCTACATACCTCGCTCTGCTAATCCTGTTACCAGTGGCTGCTGCCAGTGGCGAT
AAGTCGTGTCTTACCGGGTTGGACTCAAGACGATAGTTACCGGATAAGGCGCAGCGGTCGGGCTGAACGG
GGGGTTCGTGCACACAGCCCAGCTTGGAGCGAACGACCTACACCGAACTGAGATACCTACAGCGTGAGCT
ATGAGAAAGCGCCACGCTTCCCGAAGGGAGAAAGGCGGACAGGTATCCGGTAAGCGGCAGGGTCGGAACA
GGAGAGCGCACGAGGGAGCTTCCAGGGGGAAACGCCTGGTATCTTTATAGTCCTGTCGGGTTTCGCCACC
TCTGACTTGAGCGTCGATTTTTGTGATGCTCGTCAGGGGGGCGGAGCCTATGGAAAAACGCCAGCAACGC
GGCCTTTTTACGGTTCCTGGCCTTTTGCTGGCCTTTTGCTCACATGTTCTTTCCTGCGTTATCCCCTGAT
TCTGTGGATAACCGTATTACCGCCTTTGAGTGAGCTGATACCGCTCGCCGCAGCCGAACGACCGAGCGCA
GCG
Features (pLannotate 1.2.2; 28 found; start..end, strand, type, name):
      1..24      +  rep_origin     RSF ori (fragment): Plasmids containing the RSF 1030 origin of replication can be propagated in E. coli cells that contain additional plasmids with compatible origins.
     26..118     +  CDS            lacI (fragment): lac repressor; lacI; The lac repressor binds to the lac operator to inhibit transcription in E. coli. This inhibition can be relieved by adding lactose or isopropyl-β-D-thiogalactopyranoside (IPTG).
    131..152     +  protein_bind   CAP binding site: CAP binding activates transcription in the presence of cAMP. E. coli catabolite activator protein
    167..197     +  promoter       lac promoter: promoter for the E. coli lac operon
    205..221     +  protein_bind   lac operator: The lac repressor binds to the lac operator to inhibit transcription in E. coli. This inhibition can be relieved by adding lactose or isopropyl-β-D-thiogalactopyranoside (IPTG). lac repressor encoded by lacI
    266..284     +  promoter       T3 promoter: promoter for bacteriophage T3 RNA polymerase
    312..538     +  promoter       RSV promoter: Rous sarcoma virus enhancer/promoter
    539..719     +  LTR            5' LTR (truncated): truncated 5' long terminal repeat (LTR) from HIV-1
    766..891     +  misc_feature   HIV-1 Ψ: packaging signal of human immunodeficiency virus type 1
    875..1238    +  CDS            HIV-1 gag (fragment): gag protein from human immunodeficiency virus 1; gag
   1384..1617    +  misc_feature   RRE: The Rev response element (RRE) of HIV-1 allows for Rev-dependent mRNA export from the nucleus to the cytoplasm.
   1994..2020    +  CDS            Rev (fragment): human immunodeficiency virus 1 (HIV-1) Rev protein; rev; enhances nuclear export of unspliced and incompletely spliced viral mRNAs
   2024..2264    +  promoter       U6 promoter: RNA polymerase III promoter for human U6 snRNA
   2312..2379    +  misc_RNA       tracrRNA (fragment): trans-activating CRISPR RNA for the Streptococcus pyogenes CRISPR/Cas9 system
   2428..2545    +  misc_feature   cPPT/CTS: central polypurine tract and central termination sequence of HIV-1
   2614..2825    +  promoter       EF-1α core promoter: core promoter for human elongation factor EF-1α
   2851..3450    +  CDS            PuroR (fragment): puromycin N-acetyltransferase; pac from Streptomyces; confers resistance to puromycin
   3466..4054    +  misc_feature   WPRE: woodchuck hepatitis virus posttranscriptional regulatory element
   4105..4124    +  misc_feature   cPPT/CTS (fragment): central polypurine tract and central termination sequence of HIV-1
   4126..4359    +  LTR            3' LTR (ΔU3): self-inactivating 3' long terminal repeat (LTR) from HIV-1
   4437..4558    +  polyA_signal   SV40 poly(A) signal: SV40 polyadenylation signal
   4598..4733    +  rep_origin     SV40 ori: SV40 origin of replication
   4754..4772    -  promoter       T7 promoter: promoter for bacteriophage T7 RNA polymerase
   4780..4935    +  CDS            lacZα (fragment): LacZα fragment of β-galactosidase; lacZ fragment
   4940..5368    +  rep_origin     f1 ori (sequence partly withheld): f1 bacteriophage origin of replication; arrow indicates direction of (+) strand synthesis
   5421..5525    +  promoter       AmpR promoter: bla
   5526..6386    +  CDS            AmpR: β-lactamase; bla; confers resistance to ampicillin, carbenicillin, and related antibiotics
   6557..7145    +  rep_origin     ori: high-copy-number ColE1/pMB1/pBR322/pUC origin of replication
