[The description below was written by a language model from this plasmid's Addgene catalogue record and pLannotate feature annotations shown in this document.]
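Description:
ODF2 F8.3 gRNA is a third-generation lentiviral CRISPR guide plasmid built on the pLenti-sgRNA backbone and designed to deliver a single guide RNA against human ODF2. In bacteria it is maintained through a high-copy ColE1/pUC-type origin and selected with ampicillin via the β-lactamase gene. An f1 origin, an SV40 origin and poly(A) signal, and leftover lac/lacZα, T3 and T7 cloning-vector elements are also annotated outside the viral region.

The transfer cassette is flanked by an RSV promoter-driven truncated HIV-1 5' LTR and a self-inactivating ΔU3 3' LTR. This makes genomic RNA production Tat-independent and leaves the integrated provirus without LTR promoter activity. Between the LTRs lie the Ψ packaging signal with a partial gag sequence, the Rev response element for nuclear export of the unspliced genome, and a cPPT/CTS that aids nuclear import. The human U6 Pol III promoter drives the ODF2-targeting spacer, which was cloned into BsmBI sites destroyed in the process and is fused to the Streptococcus pyogenes guide scaffold (annotated as a tracrRNA fragment). Downstream, an EF-1α core promoter expresses puromycin N-acetyltransferase for selecting transduced mammalian cells, followed by a WPRE to enhance transcript expression.

No Cas9 is annotated on the plasmid, so the nuclease must be supplied separately in the target cells. The construct belongs to a guide series made for a large-scale analysis of cell-cycle gene knockouts in human cell lines. The sequenced record is 7,302 nt, shorter than the 9,151 bp listed for the empty backbone. The record does not explain the difference, although it may reflect loss of a stuffer fragment on guide insertion.
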