Addgene plasmid #90817: ODF2 F8.3 gRNA
Purpose: 3rd generation lentiviral gRNA plasmid targeting human ODF2
Depositing lab: Iain Cheeseman. Depositing organization: Whitehead Institute for Biomedical Research. Publication: Large-Scale Analysis of CRISPR/Cas9 Cell-Cycle Knockouts Reveals the Diversity of p53-Dependent Responses to Cell-Cycle Defects. McKinley KL, Cheeseman IM. Dev Cell. 2017 Feb 27;40(4):405-420.e2. doi: 10.1016/j.devcel.2017.01.012. Epub 2017 Feb 16. PubMed 28216383.
Backbone
  Vector backbone: pLenti-sgRNA
  Backbone manufacturer: Eric Lander & David Sabatini labs (Addgene plasmid #71409)
  Backbone size w/o insert (bp): 9151
  Vector type: Lentiviral, CRISPR
  Selectable markers: Puromycin
Growth in bacteria
  Bacterial resistance: Ampicillin, 100 μg/mL
  Growth temperature: 37°C
  Growth strain: NEB Stable
  Copy number: Unknown
Gene/Insert
  Gene/Insert name: ODF2 (Guide Designation F8.3) (alt name: pKMKO series)
  gRNA/shRNA sequence: CACCgCTCATCCACGTGAACATGTA
  Species: H. sapiens (human)
  Promoter: U6
  Cloning method: Restriction Enzyme; 5′ cloning site BsmBI (destroyed during cloning); 3′ cloning site BsmBI (destroyed during cloning)
  Sequencing primers: 5′ hU6-F (5'-GAGGGCCTATTTCCCATGATT-3'); 3′ EF1a-R (5'-CACGGCGACTACTGCACTTA-3')
Terms and licenses: Academic/Nonprofit Terms; Industry Terms: Not Available to Industry
Depositor comments: Please note that gRNA target sequence listed is not strictly the 20nt spacer sequence, but also contains the 5' BsmBI overhang. For more information about knockout human cell lines generated using this plasmid, please see http://cellcycleknockouts.wi.mit.edu/ .
How to cite: ODF2 F8.3 gRNA was a gift from Iain Cheeseman (Addgene plasmid # 90817 ; http://n2t.net/addgene:90817 ; RRID:Addgene_90817)
